>Addgene plasmid #174656 | pBE48 | depositor full sequence | sequence record 338842 | Full Sequence
CCTAGATCCTTTTAAATTAAAAATGAAGTTTTAAATCAATCTAAAGTATATATGAGTAAACTTGGTCTGA
CAGTTACCAATGCTTAATCAGTGAGGCACCTATCTCAGCGATCTGTCTATTTCGTTCATCCATAGTTGCC
TGACTCCCCGTCGTGTAGATAACTACGATACGGGAGGGCTTACCATCTGGCCCCAGTGCTGCAATGATAC
CGCGAGACCCACGCTCACCGGCTCCAGATTTATCAGCAATAAACCAGCCAGCCGGAAGGGCCGAGCGCAG
AAGTGGTCCTGCAACTTTATCCGCCTCCATCCAGTCTATTAATTGTTGCCGGGAAGCTAGAGTAAGTAGT
TCGCCAGTTAATAGTTTGCGCAACGTTGTTGCCATTGCTACAGGCATCGTGGTGTCACGCTCGTCGTTTG
GTATGGCTTCATTCAGCTCCGGTTCCCAACGATCAAGGCGAGTTACATGATCCCCCATGTTGTGCAAAAA
AGCGGTTAGCTCCTTCGGTCCTCCGATCGTTGTCAGAAGTAAGTTGGCCGCAGTGTTATCACTCATGGTT
ATGGCAGCACTGCATAATTCTCTTACTGTCATGCCATCCGTAAGATGCTTTTCTGTGACTGGTGAGTACT
CAACCAAGTCATTCTGAGAATAGTGTATGCGGCGACCGAGTTGCTCTTGCCCGGCGTCAATACGGGATAA
TACCGCGCCACATAGCAGAACTTTAAAAGTGCTCATCATTGGAAAACGTTCTTCGGGGCGAAAACTCTCA
AGGATCTTACCGCTGTTGAGATCCAGTTCGATGTAACCCACTCGTGCACCCAACTGATCTTCAGCATCTT
TTACTTTCACCAGCGTTTCTGGGTGAGCAAAAACAGGAAGGCAAAATGCCGCAAAAAAGGGAATAAGGGC
GACACGGAAATGTTGAATACTCATACTCTTCCTTTTTCAATATTATTGAAGCATTTATCAGGGTTATTGT
CTCATGAGCGGATACATATTTGAATGTATTTAGAAAAATAAACAAATAGGGGTTCCGCGCACATTTCCCC
GAAAAGTGCCAATAACTTCGTATAGCATACATTATACGAAGTTATTTCGCCAAAAGTTGGCCCAGGGCTT
CCCGGTATCAACAGGGACACCAGGATTTATTTATTCTGCGAAGTGATCTTCCGTCACAGGTATTTATTCG
CGATAAGCTCATGGAGCGGCGTAACCGTCGCACAGGAAGGACAGAGAAAGCGCGGATCTGGGAAGTGACG
GACAGAACGGTCAGGACCTGGATTGGGGAGGCGGTTGCCGCCGCTGCTGCTGACGGTGTGACGTTCTCTG
TTCCGGTCACACCACATACGTTCCGCCATTCCTATGCGATGCACATGCTGTATGCCGGTATACCGCTGAA
AGTTCTGCAAAGCCTGATGGGACATAAGTCCATCAGTTCAACGGAAGTCTACACGAAGGTTTTTGCGCTG
GATGTGGCTGCCCGGCACCGGGTGCAGTTTGCGATGCCGGAGTCTGATGCGGTTGCGATGCTGAAACAAT
TATCCTGAGAATAAATGCCTTGGCCTTTATATGGAAATGTGGAACTGAGTGGATATGCTGTTTTTGTCTG
TTAAACAGAGAAGCTGGCTGTTATCCACTGAGAAGCGAACGAAACAGTCGGGAAAATCTCCCATTATCGT
AGAGATCCGCATTATTAATCTCAGGAGCCTGTGTAGCGTTTATAGGAAGTAGTGTTCTGTCATGATGCCT
GCAAGCGGTAACGAAAACGATTTGAATATGCCTTCAGGAACAATAGAAATCTTCGTGCGGTGTTACGTTG
AAGTGGAGCGGATTATGTCAGCAATGGACAGAACAACCTAATGAACACAGAACCATGATGTGGTCTGTCC
TTTTACAGCCAGTAGTGCTCGCCGCAGTCGAGCGACAGGGCGAAGCCCTCGAGTGAGCGAGGAAGCACCA
GGGAACAGCACTTATATATTCTGCTTACACACGATGCCTGAAAAAACTTCCCTTGGGGTTATCCACTTAT
CCACGGGGATATTTTTATAATTATTTTTTTTATAGTTTTTAGATCTTCTTTTTTAGAGCGCCTTGTAGGC
CTTTATCCATGCTGGTTCTAGAGAAGGTGTTGTGACAAATTGCCCTTTCAGTGTGACAAATCACCCTCAA
ATGACAGTCCTGTCTGTGACAAATTGCCCTTAACCCTGTGACAAATTGCCCTCAGAAGAAGCTGTTTTTT
CACAAAGTTATCCCTGCTTATTGACTCTTTTTTATTTAGTGTGACAATCTAAAAACTTGTCACACTTCAC
ATGGATCTGTCATGGCGGAAACAGCGGTTATCAATCACAAGAAACGTAAAAATAGCCCGCGAATCGTCCA
GTCAAACGACCTCACTGAGGCGGCATATAGTCTCTCCCGGGATCAAAAACGTATGCTGTATCTGTTCGTT
GACCAGATCAGAAAATCTGATGGCACCCTACAGGAACATGACGGTATCTGCGAGATCCATGTTGCTAAAT
ATGCTGAAATATTCGGATTGACCTCTGCGGAAGCCAGTAAGGATATACGGCAGGCATTGAAGAGTTTCGC
GGGGAAGGAAGTGGTTTTTTATCGCCCTGAAGAGGATGCCGGCGATGAAAAAGGCTATGAATCTTTTCCT
TGGTTTATCAAACGTGCGCACAGTCCATCCAGAGGGCTTTACAGTGTACATATCAACCCATATCTCATTC
CCTTCTTTATCGGGTTACAGAACCGGTTTACGCAGTTTCGGCTTAGTGAAACAAAAGAAATCACCAATCC
GTATGCCATGCGTTTATACGAATCCCTGTGTCAGTATCGTAAGCCGGATGGCTCAGGCATCGTCTCTCTG
AAAATCGACTGGATCATAGAGCGTTACCAGCTGCCTCAAAGTTACCAGCGTATGCCTGACTTCCGCCGCC
GCTTCCTGCAGGTCTGTGTTAATGAGATCAACAGCAGAACTCCAATGCGCCTCTCATACATTGAGAAAAA
GAAAGGCCGCCAGACGACTCATATCGTATTTTCCTTCCGCGATATCACTTCCATGACGACAGGATAGTCT
GAGGGTTATCTGTCACAGATTTGAGGGTGGTTCGTCACATTTGTTCTGACCTACTGAGGGTAATTTGTCA
CAGTTTTGCTGTTTCCTTCAGCCTGCATGGATTTTCTCATACTTTTTGAACTGTAATTTTTAAGGAAGCC
AAATTTGAGGGCAGTTTGTCACAGTTGATTTCCTTCTCTTTCCCTTCGTCATGTGACCTGATATCGGGGG
TTAGTTCGTCATCATTGATGAGGGTTGATTATCACAGTTTATTACTCTGAATTGGCTATCCGCGTGTGTA
CCTCTACCTGGAGTTTTTCCCACGGTGGATATTTCTTCTTGCGCTGAGCGTAAGAGCTATCTGACAGAAC
AGTTCTTCTTTGCTTCCTCGCCAGTTCGCTCGCTATGCTCGGTTACACGGCTGCGGCGAGCGCTAGTGAT
AATAAGTGACTGAGGTATGTGCTCTTCTTATCTCCTTTTGTAGTGTTGCTCTTATTTTAAACAACTTTGC
GGTTTTTTGATGACTTTGCGATTTTGTTGTTGCTTTGCAGTAAATTGCAAGATTTAATAAAAAAACGCAA
AGCAATGATTAAAGGATGTTCAGAATGAAACTCATGGAAACACTTAACCAGTGCATAAACGCTGGTCATG
AAATGACGAAGGCTATCGCCATTGCACAGTTTAATGATGACAGCCCGGAAGCGAGGAAAATAACCCGGCG
CTGGAGAATAGGTGAAGCAGCGGATTTAGTTGGGGTTTCTTCTCAGGCTATCAGAGATGCCGAGAAAGCA
GGGCGACTACCGCACCCGGATATGGAAATTCGAGGACGGGTTGAGCAACGTGTTGGTTATACAATTGAAC
AAATTAATCATATGCGTGATGTGTTTGGTACGCGATTGCGACGTGCTGAAGACGTATTTCCACCGGTGAT
CGGGGTTGCTGCCCATAAAGGTGGCGTTTACAAAACCTCAGTTTCTGTTCATCTTGCTCAGGATCTGGCT
CTGAAGGGGCTACGTGTTTTGCTCGTGGAAGGTAACGACCCCCAGGGAACAGCCTCAATGTATCACGGAT
GGGTACCAGATCTTCATATTCATGCAGAAGACACTCTCCTGCCTTTCTATCTTGGGGAAAAGGACGATGT
CACTTATGCAATAAAGCCCACTTGCTGGCCGGGGCTTGACATTATTCCTTCCTGTCTGGCTCTGCACCGT
ATTGAAACTGAGTTAATGGGCAAATTTGATGAAGGTAAACTGCCCACCGATCCACACCTGATGCTCCGAC
TGGCCATTGAAACTGTTGCTCATGACTATGATGTCATAGTTATTGACAGCGCGCCTAACCTGGGTATCGG
CACGATTAATGTCGTATGTGCTGCTGATGTGCTGATTGTTCCCACGCCTGCTGAGTTGTTTGACTACACC
TCCGCACTGCAGTTTTTCGATATGCTTCGTGATCTGCTCAAGAACGTTGATCTTAAAGGGTTCGAGCCTG
ATGTACGTATTTTGCTTACCAAATACAGCAATAGTAATGGCTCTCAGTCCCCGTGGATGGAGGAGCAAAT
TCGGGATGCCTGGGGAAGCATGGTTCTAAAAAATGTTGTACGTGAAACGGATGAAGTTGGTAAAGGTCAG
ATCCGGATGAGAACTGTTTTTGAACAGGCCATTGATCAACGCTCTTCAACTGGTGCCTGGAGAAATGCTC
TTTCTATTTGGGAACCTGTCTGCAATGAAATTTTCGATCGTCTGATTAAACCACGCTGGGAGATTAGATA
ATGAAGCGTGCGCCTGTTATTCCAAAACATACGCTCAATACTCAACCGGTTGAAGATACTTCGTTATCGA
CACCAGCTGCCCCGATGGTGGATTCGTTAATTGCGCGCGTAGGAGTAATGGCTCGCGGTAATGCCATTAC
TTTGCCTGTATGTGGTCGGGATGTGAAGTTTACTCTTGAAGTGCTCCGGGGTGATAGTGTTGAGAAGACC
TCTCGGGTATGGTCAGGTAATGAACGTGACCAGGAGCTGCTTACTGAGGACGCACTGGATGATCTCATCC
CTTCTTTTCTACTGACTGGTCAACAGACACCGGCGTTCGGTCGAAGAGTATCTGGTGTCATAGAAATTGC
CGATGGGAGTCGCCGTCGTAAAGCTGCTGCACTTACCGAAAGTGATTATCGTGTTCTGGTTGGCGAGCTG
GATGATGAGCAGATGGCTGCATTATCCAGATTGGGTAACGATTATCGCCCAACAAGTGCTTATGAACGTG
GTCAGCGTTATGCAAGCCGATTGCAGAATGAATTTGCTGGAAATATTTCTGCGCTGGCTGATGCGGAAAA
TATTTCACGTAAGATTATTACCCGCTGTATCAACACCGCCAAATTGCCTAAATCAGTTGTTGCTCTTTTT
TCTCACCCCGGTGAACTATCTGCCCGGTCAGGTGATGCACTTCAAAAAGCCTTTACAGATAAAGAGGAAT
TACTTAAGCAGCAGGCATCTAACCTTCATGAGCAGAAAAAAGCTGGGGTGATATTTGAAGCTGAAGAAGT
TATCACTCTTTTAACTTCTGTGCTTAAAACGTCATCTGCATCAAGAACTAGTTTAAGCTCACGACATCAG
TTTGCTCCTGGAGCGACAGTATTGTATAAGGGCGATAAAATGGTGCTTAACCTGGACAGGTCTCGTGTTC
CAACTGAGTGTATAGAGAAAATTGAGGCCATTCTTAAGGAACTTGAAAAGCCAGCACCCTGATGCGACCA
CGTTTTAGTCTACGTTTATCTGTCTTTACTTAATGTCCTTTGTTACAGGCCAGAAAGCATAACTGGCCTG
AATATTCTCTCTGGGCCCACTGTTCCACTTGTATCGTCGGTCTGATAATCAGACTGGGACCACGGTCCCA
CTCGTATCGTCGGTCTGATTATTAGTCTGGGACCACGGTCCCACTCGTATCGTCGGTCTGATTATTAGTC
TGGGACCACGGTCCCACTCGTATCGTCGGTCTGATAATCAGACTGGGACCACGGTCCCACTCGTATCGTC
GGTCTGATTATTAGTCTGGGACCATGGTCCCACTCGTATCGTCGGTCTGATTATTAGTCTGGGACCACGG
TCCCACTCGTATCGTCGGTCTGATTATTAGTCTGGAACCACGGTCCCACTCGTATCGTCGGTCTGATTAT
TAGTCTGGGACCACGGTCCCACTCGTATCGTCGGTCTGATTATTAGTCTGGGACCACGATCCCACTCGTG
TTGTCGGTCTGATTATCGGTCTGGGACCACGGTCCCACTTGTATTGTCGATCAGACTATCAGCGTGAGAC
TACGATTCCATCAATGCCTGTCAAGGGCAAGTATTGACATGTCGTCGTAACCTGTAGAACGGAGTAACCT
CGGTGTGCGGTTGTATGCCTGCTGTGGATTGCTGCTGTGTCCTGCTTATCCACAACATTTTGCGCACGGT
TATGTGGACAAAATACCTGGTTACCCAGGCCGTGCCGGCACGTTAACCGGGCTGCATCCGATGCAAGTGT
GTCGCTGTCGACGAGCTCGCGAGCTCG
Features (pLannotate 1.2.2; 11 found; start..end, strand, type, name):
     74..934     -  CDS            AmpR: β-lactamase; bla; confers resistance to ampicillin, carbenicillin, and related antibiotics
    935..1039    -  promoter       AmpR promoter: bla
   1062..1095    +  protein_bind   loxP: Cre-mediated recombination occurs in the 8-bp core sequence (GCATACAT). Cre recombinase
   1201..1545    +  CDS            resD (fragment): REDF_ECOLI - Also known as D. Protein inferred from homology: Swiss-Prot protein existence level 3. Acts as a repressor of transcription and as a site-specific resolvase that cleaves at the RfsF site. From Escherichia coli (strain K12).
   2012..2231    +  rep_origin     ori2: secondary origin of replication for the bacterial F plasmid; also known as oriS
   2322..3077    +  CDS            repE: replication initiation protein for the bacterial F plasmid; repE
   3080..3330    +  misc_feature   incC: incC; incompatibility region of the bacterial F plasmid
   3656..4831    +  CDS            sopA: partitioning protein for the bacterial F plasmid; sopA
   4831..5802    +  CDS            sopB: partitioning protein for the bacterial F plasmid; sopB
   5875..6348    +  misc_feature   sopC: sopC; centromere-like partitioning region of the bacterial F plasmid
   6448..6594    +  CDS            yuaZ (fragment): YUAZ_ECO57 - Protein predicted: Swiss-Prot protein existence level 4. From Escherichia coli O157:H7.
