>Addgene plasmid #174656 | pBE48 | addgene full sequence | sequence record 344537 | Addgene NGS Result
TGGTCCCAGACTAATAATCAGACCGACGATACGAGTGGGACCGTGGTCCCAGTCTGATTATCAGACCGAC
GATACAAGTGGAACAGTGGGCCCAGAGAGAATATTCAGGCCAGTTATGCTTTCTGGCCTGTAACAAAGGA
CATTAAGTAAAGACAGATAAACGTAGACTAAAACGTGGTCGCATCAGGGTGCTGGCTTTTCAAGTTCCTT
AAGAATGGCCTCAATTTTCTCTATACACTCAGTTGGAACACGAGACCTGTCCAGGTTAAGCACCATTTTA
TCGCCCTTATACAATACTGTCGCTCCAGGAGCAAACTGATGTCGTGAGCTTAAACTAGTTCTTGATGCAG
ATGACGTTTTAAGCACAGAAGTTAAAAGAGTGATAACTTCTTCAGCTTCAAATATCACCCCAGCTTTTTT
CTGCTCATGAAGGTTAGATGCCTGCTGCTTAAGTAATTCCTCTTTATCTGTAAAGGCTTTTTGAAGTGCA
TCACCTGACCGGGCAGATAGTTCACCGGGGTGAGAAAAAAGAGCAACAACTGATTTAGGCAATTTGGCGG
TGTTGATACAGCGGGTAATAATCTTACGTGAAATATTTTCCGCATCAGCCAGCGCAGAAATATTTCCAGC
AAATTCATTCTGCAATCGGCTTGCATAACGCTGACCACGTTCATAAGCACTTGTTGGGCGATAATCGTTA
CCCAATCTGGATAATGCAGCCATCTGCTCATCATCCAGCTCGCCAACCAGAACACGATAATCACTTTCGG
TAAGTGCAGCAGCTTTACGACGGCGACTCCCATCGGCAATTTCTATGACACCAGATACTCTTCGACCGAA
CGCCGGTGTCTGTTGACCAGTCAGTAGAAAAGAAGGGATGAGATCATCCAGTGCGTCCTCAGTAAGCAGC
TCCTGGTCACGTTCATTACCTGACCATACCCGAGAGGTCTTCTCAACACTATCACCCCGGAGCACTTCAA
GAGTAAACTTCACATCCCGACCACATACAGGCAAAGTAATGGCATTACCGCGAGCCATTACTCCTACGCG
CGCAATTAACGAATCCACCATCGGGGCAGCTGGTGTCGATAACGAAGTATCTTCAACCGGTTGAGTATTG
AGCGTATGTTTTGGAATAACAGGCGCACGCTTCATTATCTAATCTCCCAGCGTGGTTTAATCAGACGATC
GAAAATTTCATTGCAGACAGGTTCCCAAATAGAAAGAGCATTTCTCCAGGCACCAGTTGAAGAGCGTTGA
TCAATGGCCTGTTCAAAAACAGTTCTCATCCGGATCTGACCTTTACCAACTTCATCCGTTTCACGTACAA
CATTTTTTAGAACCATGCTTCCCCAGGCATCCCGAATTTGCTCCTCCATCCACGGGGACTGAGAGCCATT
ACTATTGCTGTATTTGGTAAGCAAAATACGTACATCAGGCTCGAACCCTTTAAGATCAACGTTCTTGAGC
AGATCACGAAGCATATCGAAAAACTGCAGTGCGGAGGTGTAGTCAAACAACTCAGCAGGCGTGGGAACAA
TCAGCACATCAGCAGCACATACGACATTAATCGTGCCGATACCCAGGTTAGGCGCGCTGTCAATAACTAT
GACATCATAGTCATGAGCAACAGTTTCAATGGCCAGTCGGAGCATCAGGTGTGGATCGGTGGGCAGTTTA
CCTTCATCAAATTTGCCCATTAACTCAGTTTCAATACGGTGCAGAGCCAGACAGGAAGGAATAATGTCAA
GCCCCGGCCAGCAAGTGGGCTTTATTGCATAAGTGACATCGTCCTTTTCCCCAAGATAGAAAGGCAGGAG
AGTGTCTTCTGCATGAATATGAAGATCTGGTACCCATCCGTGATACATTGAGGCTGTTCCCTGGGGGTCG
TTACCTTCCACGAGCAAAACACGTAGCCCCTTCAGAGCCAGATCCTGAGCAAGATGAACAGAAACTGAGG
TTTTGTAAACGCCACCTTTATGGGCAGCAACCCCGATCACCGGTGGAAATACGTCTTCAGCACGTCGCAA
TCGCGTACCAAACACATCACGCATATGATTAATTTGTTCAATTGTATAACCAACACGTTGCTCAACCCGT
CCTCGAATTTCCATATCCGGGTGCGGTAGTCGCCCTGCTTTCTCGGCATCTCTGATAGCCTGAGAAGAAA
CCCCAACTAAATCCGCTGCTTCACCTATTCTCCAGCGCCGGGTTATTTTCCTCGCTTCCGGGCTGTCATC
ATTAAACTGTGCAATGGCGATAGCCTTCGTCATTTCATGACCAGCGTTTATGCACTGGTTAAGTGTTTCC
ATGAGTTTCATTCTGAACATCCTTTAATCATTGCTTTGCGTTTTTTTATTAAATCTTGCAATTTACTGCA
AAGCAACAACAAAATCGCAAAGTCATCAAAAAACCGCAAAGTTGTTTAAAATAAGAGCAACACTACAAAA
GGAGATAAGAAGAGCACATACCTCAGTCACTTATTATCACTAGCGCTCGCCGCAGCCGTGTAACCGAGCA
TAGCGAGCGAACTGGCGAGGAAGCAAAGAAGAACTGTTCTGTCAGATAGCTCTTACGCTCAGCGCAAGAA
GAAATATCCACCGTGGGAAAAACTCCAGGTAGAGGTACACACGCGGATAGCCAATTCAGAGTAATAAACT
GTGATAATCAACCCTCATCAATGATGACGAACTAACCCCCGATATCAGGTCACATGACGAAGGGAAAGAG
AAGGAAATCAACTGTGACAAACTGCCCTCAAATTTGGCTTCCTTAAAAATTACAGTTCAAAAAGTATGAG
AAAATCCATGCAGGCTGAAGGAAACAGCAAAACTGTGACAAATTACCCTCAGTAGGTCAGAACAAATGTG
ACGAACCACCCTCAAATCTGTGACAGATAACCCTCAGACTATCCTGTCGTCATGGAAGTGATATCGCGGA
AGGAAAATACGATATGAGTCGTCTGGCGGCCTTTCTTTTTCTCAATGTATGAGAGGCGCATTGGAGTTCT
GCTGTTGATCTCATTAACACAGACCTGCAGGAAGCGGCGGCGGAAGTCAGGCATACGCTGGTAACTTTGA
GGCAGCTGGTAACGCTCTATGATCCAGTCGATTTTCAGAGAGACGATGCCTGAGCCATCCGGCTTACGAT
ACTGACACAGGGATTCGTATAAACGCATGGCATACGGATTGGTGATTTCTTTTGTTTCACTAAGCCGAAA
CTGCGTAAACCGGTTCTGTAACCCGATAAAGAAGGGAATGAGATATGGGTTGATATGTACACTGTAAAGC
CCTCTGGATGGACTGTGCGCACGTTTGATAAACCAAGGAAAAGATTCATAGCCTTTTTCATCGCCGGCAT
CCTCTTCAGGGCGATAAAAAACCACTTCCTTCCCCGCGAAACTCTTCAATGCCTGCCGTATATCCTTACT
GGCTTCCGCAGAGGTCAATCCGAATATTTCAGCATATTTAGCAACATGGATCTCGCAGATACCGTCATGT
TCCTGTAGGGTGCCATCAGATTTTCTGATCTGGTCAACGAACAGATACAGCATACGTTTTTGATCCCGGG
AGAGACTATATGCCGCCTCAGTGAGGTCGTTTGACTGGACGATTCGCGGGCTATTTTTACGTTTCTTGTG
ATTGATAACCGCTGTTTCCGCCATGACAGATCCATGTGAAGTGTGACAAGTTTTTAGATTGTCACACTAA
ATAAAAAAGAGTCAATAAGCAGGGATAACTTTGTGAAAAAACAGCTTCTTCTGAGGGCAATTTGTCACAG
GGTTAAGGGCAATTTGTCACAGACAGGACTGTCATTTGAGGGTGATTTGTCACACTGAAAGGGCAATTTG
TCACAACACCTTCTCTAGAACCAGCATGGATAAAGGCCTACAAGGCGCTCTAAAAAAGAAGATCTAAAAA
CTATAAAAAAAATAATTATAAAAATATCCCCGTGGATAAGTGGATAACCCCAAGGGAAGTTTTTTCAGGC
ATCGTGTGTAAGCAGAATATATAAGTGCTGTTCCCTGGTGCTTCCTCGCTCACTCGAGGGCTTCGCCCTG
TCGCTCGACTGCGGCGAGCACTACTGGCTGTAAAAGGACAGACCACATCATGGTTCTGTGTTCATTAGGT
TGTTCTGTCCATTGCTGACATAATCCGCTCCACTTCAACGTAACACCGCACGAAGATTTCTATTGTTCCT
GAAGGCATATTCAAATCGTTTTCGTTACCGCTTGCAGGCATCATGACAGAACACTACTTCCTATAAACGC
TACACAGGCTCCTGAGATTAATAATGCGGATCTCTACGATAATGGGAGATTTTCCCGACTGTTTCGTTCG
CTTCTCAGTGGATAACAGCCAGCTTCTCTGTTTAACAGACAAAAACAGCATATCCACTCAGTTCCACATT
TCCATATAAAGGCCAAGGCATTTATTCTCAGGATAATTGTTTCAGCATCGCAACCGCATCAGACTCCGGC
ATCGCAAACTGCACCCGGTGCCGGGCAGCCACATCCAGCGCAAAAACCTTCGTGTAGACTTCCGTTGAAC
TGATGGACTTATGTCCCATCAGGCTTTGCAGAACTTTCAGCGGTATACCGGCATACAGCATGTGCATCGC
ATAGGAATGGCGGAACGTATGTGGTGTGACCGGAACAGAGAACGTCACACCGTCAGCAGCAGCGGCGGCA
ACCGCCTCCCCAATCCAGGTCCTGACCGTTCTGTCCGTCACTTCCCAGATCCGCGCTTTCTCTGTCCTTC
CTGTGCGACGGTTACGCCGCTCCATGAGCTTATCGCGAATAAATACCTGTGACGGAAGATCACTTCGCAG
AATAAATAAATCCTGGTGTCCCTGTTGATACCGGGAAGCCCTGGGCCAACTTTTGGCGAAATAACTTCGT
ATAATGTATGCTATACGAAGTTATTGGCACTTTTCGGGGAAATGTGCGCGGAACCCCTATTTGTTTATTT
TTCTAAATACATTCAAATATGTATCCGCTCATGAGACAATAACCCTGATAAATGCTTCAATAATATTGAA
AAAGGAAGAGTATGAGTATTCAACATTTCCGTGTCGCCCTTATTCCCTTTTTTGCGGCATTTTGCCTTCC
TGTTTTTGCTCACCCAGAAACGCTGGTGAAAGTAAAAGATGCTGAAGATCAGTTGGGTGCACGAGTGGGT
TACATCGAACTGGATCTCAACAGCGGTAAGATCCTTGAGAGTTTTCGCCCCGAAGAACGTTTTCCAATGA
TGAGCACTTTTAAAGTTCTGCTATGTGGCGCGGTATTATCCCGTATTGACGCCGGGCAAGAGCAACTCGG
TCGCCGCATACACTATTCTCAGAATGACTTGGTTGAGTACTCACCAGTCACAGAAAAGCATCTTACGGAT
GGCATGACAGTAAGAGAATTATGCAGTGCTGCCATAACCATGAGTGATAACACTGCGGCCAACTTACTTC
TGACAACGATCGGAGGACCGAAGGAGCTAACCGCTTTTTTGCACAACATGGGGGATCATGTAACTCGCCT
TGATCGTTGGGAACCGGAGCTGAATGAAGCCATACCAAACGACGAGCGTGACACCACGATGCCTGTAGCA
ATGGCAACAACGTTGCGCAAACTATTAACTGGCGAACTACTTACTCTAGCTTCCCGGCAACAATTAATAG
ACTGGATGGAGGCGGATAAAGTTGCAGGACCACTTCTGCGCTCGGCCCTTCCGGCTGGCTGGTTTATTGC
TGATAAATCTGGAGCCGGTGAGCGTGGGTCTCGCGGTATCATTGCAGCACTGGGGCCAGATGGTAAGCCC
TCCCGTATCGTAGTTATCTACACGACGGGGAGTCAGGCAACTATGGATGAACGAAATAGACAGATCGCTG
AGATAGGTGCCTCACTGATTAAGCATTGGTAACTGTCAGACCAAGTTTACTCATATATACTTTAGATTGA
TTTAAAACTTCATTTTTAATTTAAAAGGATCTAGGCGAGCTCGCGAGCTCGTCGACAGCGACACACTTGC
ATCGGATGCAGCCCGGTTAACGTGCCGGCACGGCCTGGGTAACCAGGTATTTTGTCCACATAACCGTGCG
CAAAATGTTGTGGATAAGCAGGACACAGCAGCAATCCACAGCAGGCATACAACCGCACACCGAGGTTACT
CC
Features (pLannotate 1.2.2; 11 found; start..end, strand, type, name):
      1..111     -  misc_feature   sopC (fragment): sopC; centromere-like partitioning region of the bacterial F plasmid
    184..1155    -  CDS            sopB: partitioning protein for the bacterial F plasmid; sopB
   1155..2330    -  CDS            sopA: partitioning protein for the bacterial F plasmid; sopA
   2656..2906    -  misc_feature   incC: incC; incompatibility region of the bacterial F plasmid
   2909..3664    -  CDS            repE: replication initiation protein for the bacterial F plasmid; repE
   3755..3974    -  rep_origin     ori2: secondary origin of replication for the bacterial F plasmid; also known as oriS
   4441..4785    -  CDS            resD (fragment): REDF_ECOLI - Also known as D. Protein inferred from homology: Swiss-Prot protein existence level 3. Acts as a repressor of transcription and as a site-specific resolvase that cleaves at the RfsF site. From Escherichia coli (strain K12).
   4891..4924    -  protein_bind   loxP: Cre-mediated recombination occurs in the 8-bp core sequence (GCATACAT). Cre recombinase
   4947..5051    +  promoter       AmpR promoter: bla
   5052..5912    +  CDS            AmpR: β-lactamase; bla; confers resistance to ampicillin, carbenicillin, and related antibiotics
   5999..6145    -  CDS            yuaZ (fragment): YUAZ_ECO57 - Protein predicted: Swiss-Prot protein existence level 4. From Escherichia coli O157:H7.
