[The description below was written by a language model from this plasmid's Addgene catalogue record and pLannotate feature annotations shown in this document.]
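Description:
pBE48 is an empty-backbone receiver plasmid for the CAPTURE method (Cas12a-assisted precise targeted cloning using in vivo Cre-lox recombination), supplying a bacterial artificial chromosome (BAC) type origin of replication. It was assembled from multiple fragments rather than derived from a single named backbone, is catalogued as a synthetic biology vector, and carries no insert. It is maintained in E. coli at low copy number under ampicillin selection, provided by a β-lactamase gene (AmpR) driven by its native bla promoter.

Replication and inheritance rely on the F plasmid maintenance module: the ori2 (oriS) origin, the repE replication initiator gene, the incC incompatibility region that helps restrict copy number, and the sopA/sopB partitioning genes with the centromere-like sopC region. Together these keep the plasmid at about one or two copies per cell and segregate it stably, which is why such backbones suit very large DNA inserts. Fragments annotated as resD and yuaZ are most likely residual F-derived flanking sequence rather than functional payload. A single loxP site sits between the AmpR cassette and the replication module; from the method's title, Cre-mediated recombination at lox sites in vivo serves to circularise assemblies of receiver DNA with a Cas12a-released genomic fragment, though the record does not detail how this plasmid's parts are used.

Two sequence records are provided. The depositor's full sequence is 6,607 nt with a complete sopC, while the repository's sequencing result is 6,162 nt and shows only a sopC fragment. The difference may reflect a deletion or an assembly collapse in this repetitive region. All other features agree between the two.
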