Addgene plasmid #174656: pBE48
Purpose: (Empty Backbone) CAPTURE method BAC origin of replication receiver plasmid
Depositing lab: Huimin Zhao. Depositing organization: University of Illinois at Urbana-Champaign. Publication: Cas12a-assisted precise targeted cloning using in vivo Cre-lox recombination. Enghiad B, Huang C, Guo F, Jiang G, Wang B, Tabatabaei SK, Martin TA, Zhao H. Nat Commun. 2021 Feb 19;12(1):1171. doi: 10.1038/s41467-021-21275-4. PubMed 33608525.
Backbone
  Vector backbone: The plasmid is built using multiple fragments
  Vector type: Synthetic Biology
Growth in bacteria
  Bacterial resistance: Ampicillin, 100 μg/mL
  Growth temperature: 37°C
  Growth strain: DH5alpha
  Copy number: Low Copy
Gene/Insert
  Gene/Insert name: None
Terms and licenses: Academic/Nonprofit Terms; Industry Terms: Not Available to Industry
How to cite: pBE48 was a gift from Huimin Zhao (Addgene plasmid # 174656 ; http://n2t.net/addgene:174656 ; RRID:Addgene_174656)
